Addgene plasmid #181740: pAAV-EF1α-DIO-CFL-SN
Purpose: AAV vector for expressing CFL-SN
Depositing lab: Yasunori Hayashi. Depositing organization: Kyoto University, Graduate School of Medicine. Publication: Stepwise synaptic plasticity events drive the early phase of memory consolidation. Goto A, Bota A, Miya K, Wang J, Tsukamoto S, Jiang X, Hirai D, Murayama M, Matsuda T, McHugh TJ, Nagai T, Hayashi Y. Science. 2021 Nov 12;374(6569):857-863. doi: 10.1126/science.abj9195. Epub 2021 Nov 11. PubMed 34762472.
Backbone
  Vector backbone: pAAV
  Backbone manufacturer: Stratagene
  Backbone size w/o insert (bp): 5604
  Total vector size (bp): 6828
  Vector type: Mammalian Expression, AAV
Growth in bacteria
  Bacterial resistance: Ampicillin, 100 μg/mL
  Growth temperature: 37°C
  Growth strain: NEB Stable
  Copy number: High Copy
Gene/Insert
  Gene/Insert name: CFL-SN (alt name: human Cofilin and SuperNova (monomeric photosensitizing fluorescent protein for chromophore-assisted light inactivation))
  Species: H. sapiens (human), Synthetic
  Promoter: EF1alpha
  Cloning method: Restriction Enzyme; 5′ cloning site AscI (not destroyed); 3′ cloning site NheI (not destroyed)
  Sequencing primers: 5′ TCAAGCCTCAGACAGTGGTTC; 3′ CATAGCGTAAAAGGAGCAACA
Terms and licenses: Academic/Nonprofit Terms; Industry Terms: Not Available to Industry
Depositor comments: As descried above, SN was developed by Dr. Takeharu Nagai (Osaka University). https://www.addgene.org/53234/
How to cite: pAAV-EF1α-DIO-CFL-SN was a gift from Yasunori Hayashi (Addgene plasmid # 181740 ; http://n2t.net/addgene:181740 ; RRID:Addgene_181740)
