[The description below was written by a language model from this plasmid's Addgene catalogue record and pLannotate feature annotations shown in this document.]
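Description:
pAAV-EF1α-DIO-CFL-SN is an adeno-associated virus transfer plasmid built on the Stratagene pAAV backbone for Cre-dependent expression in mammalian cells of a fusion between human cofilin (CFL1) and SuperNova. The plasmid is about 6.8 kb. It is maintained in bacteria at high copy through a ColE1/pUC-type origin and selected with ampicillin via the bla gene, and an f1 phage origin is also present. AAV2 inverted terminal repeats flank the expression cassette so that it can be packaged into recombinant AAV particles. In the sequenced record the right ITR is annotated in full, whereas the left one is detected only as short fragments, a common outcome for these repeat-rich, recombination-prone elements. The recorded growth strain is a recombination-deficient one, consistent with that instability.

The payload is driven by the strong constitutive human EF-1α promoter and is followed by a WPRE, which enhances transcript stability and expression, and the human growth hormone polyadenylation signal. The CFL1 and SuperNova coding sequences lie on the reverse strand relative to the promoter. They are bracketed by oppositely oriented pairs of lox2272 and loxP sites, forming a DIO (double-floxed inverted open reading frame) arrangement. Without Cre the coding sequence is antisense and is not expressed. In Cre-expressing cells, recombination at the incompatible lox pairs inverts the cassette and then locks it in the sense orientation, restricting expression to genetically defined populations.

SuperNova is a monomeric photosensitizing red fluorescent protein derived from KillerRed and is used for chromophore-assisted light inactivation. Fusing it to the actin-regulating protein cofilin should therefore allow light-triggered inactivation of cofilin. The associated publication concerns synaptic plasticity during early memory consolidation.
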