Features (pLannotate 1.2.2; 24 found; start..end, strand, type, name):
     13..40      +  repeat_region  AAV2 ITR (fragment): inverted terminal repeat of adeno-associated virus serotype 2 inverted
     69..96      +  repeat_region  AAV2 ITR (fragment): inverted terminal repeat of adeno-associated virus serotype 2 inverted
    159..225     +  CDS            small t antigen (fragment): SV40 (simian virus 40) small t antigen
    232..1410    +  promoter       EF-1α promoter: strong constitutive promoter for human elongation factor EF-1α
   1417..1434    +  misc_feature   MCS (fragment): pUC18/19 multiple cloning site
   1441..1474    +  protein_bind   lox2272: Cre-mediated recombination occurs in the 8-bp core sequence (GGATACTT). lox2272 sites are compatible with each other, but incompatible with loxP or loxN sites (Lee and Saito, 1988). Cre recombinase
   1475..1524    -  intron         β-globin intron (fragment): internally truncated intron from human β-globin
   1525..1558    +  protein_bind   loxP: Cre-mediated recombination occurs in the 8-bp core sequence (GCATACAT). Cre recombinase
   1567..2286    -  CDS            SuperNova: monomeric variant of the photosensitizing red fluorescent protein KillerRed (Takemoto et al., 2013)
   2293..2790    -  CDS            CFL1: COF1_HUMAN - Also known as CFL. Experimental evidence at protein level: Swiss-Prot protein existence level 1. Binds to F-actin and exhibits pH-sensitive F-actin depolymerizing activity (PubMed:11812157). In conjunction with the subcortical maternal complex (SCMC), plays an essential role for zygotes to progress beyond the first embryonic cell divisions via regulation of actin dynamics (PubMed:15580268). Required for the centralization of the mitotic spindle and symmetric division of zygotes (By similarity). Plays a role in the regulation of cell morphology and cytoskeletal organization in epit
   2803..2836    -  protein_bind   lox2272: Cre-mediated recombination occurs in the 8-bp core sequence (GGATACTT). lox2272 sites are compatible with each other, but incompatible with loxP or loxN sites (Lee and Saito, 1988). Cre recombinase
   2837..2886    -  intron         β-globin intron (fragment): internally truncated intron from human β-globin
   2887..2920    -  protein_bind   loxP: Cre-mediated recombination occurs in the 8-bp core sequence (GCATACAT). Cre recombinase
   2921..2945    +  misc_feature   MCS (fragment): pBluescript multiple cloning site
   2945..3533    +  misc_feature   WPRE: woodchuck hepatitis virus posttranscriptional regulatory element
   3565..4041    +  polyA_signal   hGH poly(A) signal: human growth hormone polyadenylation signal
   4081..4221    +  repeat_region  AAV2 ITR: inverted terminal repeat of adeno-associated virus serotype 2 inverted
   4226..4277    -  misc_feature   bom (fragment): basis of mobility region from pBR322
   4296..4751    +  rep_origin     f1 ori (sequence partly withheld): f1 bacteriophage origin of replication; arrow indicates direction of (+) strand synthesis
   4752..4801    -  misc_feature   bom (fragment): basis of mobility region from pBR322
   4903..4938    -  CDS            rop (fragment): Rop protein, which maintains plasmids at low copy number; rop
   5033..5137    +  promoter       AmpR promoter: bla
   5138..5998    +  CDS            AmpR: β-lactamase; bla; confers resistance to ampicillin, carbenicillin, and related antibiotics
   6169..6757    +  rep_origin     ori: high-copy-number ColE1/pMB1/pBR322/pUC origin of replication
>Addgene plasmid #181740 | pAAV-EF1α-DIO-CFL-SN | addgene full sequence | sequence record 358660 | Addgene NGS Result
TCCTGCAGGCAGCTGCGCGCTCGCTCGCTCACTGAGGCCGCCCGGGCGTCGGGCGACCTTTGGTCGCCCG
GCCTCAGTGAGCGAGCGAGCGCGCAGAGAGGGAGTGGCCAACTCCATCACTAGGGGTTCCTGCGGCCGCA
CGCGTAAGCTTTGCAAAGATGGATAAAGTTTTAAACAGAGAGGAATCTTTGCAGCTAATGGACCTTCTAG
GTCTTGAAAGGAGTGGGAATTGGCTCCGGTGCCCGTCAGTGGGCAGAGCGCACATCGCCCACAGTCCCCG
AGAAGTTGGGGGGAGGGGTCGGCAATTGAACCGGTGCCTAGAGAAGGTGGCGCGGGGTAAACTGGGAAAG
TGATGTCGTGTACTGGCTCCGCCTTTTTCCCGAGGGTGGGGGAGAACCGTATATAAGTGCAGTAGTCGCC
GTGAACGTTCTTTTTCGCAACGGGTTTGCCGCCAGAACACAGGTAAGTGCCGTGTGTGGTTCCCGCGGGC
CTGGCCTCTTTACGGGTTATGGCCCTTGCGTGCCTTGAATTACTTCCACCTGGCTGCAGTACGTGATTCT
TGATCCCGAGCTTCGGGTTGGAAGTGGGTGGGAGAGTTCGAGGCCTTGCGCTTAAGGAGCCCCTTCGCCT
CGTGCTTGAGTTGAGGCCTGGCCTGGGCGCTGGGGCCGCCGCGTGCGAATCTGGTGGCACCTTCGCGCCT
GTCTCGCTGCTTTCGATAAGTCTCTAGCCATTTAAAATTTTTGATGACCTGCTGCGACGCTTTTTTTCTG
GCAAGATAGTCTTGTAAATGCGGGCCAAGATCTGCACACTGGTATTTCGGTTTTTGGGGCCGCGGGCGGC
GACGGGGCCCGTGCGTCCCAGCGCACATGTTCGGCGAGGCGGGGCCTGCGAGCGCGGCCACCGAGAATCG
GACGGGGGTAGTCTCAAGCTGGCCGGCCTGCTCTGGTGCCTGGCCTCGCGCCGCCGTGTATCGCCCCGCC
CTGGGCGGCAAGGCTGGCCCGGTCGGCACCAGTTGCGTGAGCGGAAAGATGGCCGCTTCCCGGCCCTGCT
GCAGGGAGCTCAAAATGGAGGACGCGGCGCTCGGGAGAGCGGGCGGGTGAGTCACCCACACAAAGGAAAA
GGGCCTTTCCGTCCTCAGCCGTCGCTTCATGTGACTCCACGGAGTACCGGGCGCCGTCCAGGCACCTCGA
TTAGTTCTCGAGCTTTTGGAGTACGTCGTCTTTAGGTTGGGGGGAGGGGTTTTATGCGATGGAGTTTCCC
CACACTGAGTGGGTGGAGACTGAAGTTAGGCCAGCTTGGCACTTGATGTAATTCTCCTTGGAATTTGCCC
TTTTTGAGTTTGGATCTTGGTTCATTCTCAAGCCTCAGACAGTGGTTCAAAGTTTTTTTCTTCCATTTCA
GGTGTCGTGAGGTACCGGATCCTCTAGAGTCGACTCCGGAATAACTTCGTATAGGATACTTTATACGAAG
TTATGCAGAATGGTAGCTGGATTGTAGCTGCTATTAGCAATATGAAACCTCTTAATAACTTCGTATAGCA
TACATTATACGAAGTTATGGCGCGCCTTAATCCTCGTCGCTACCGATGGCGCTGGTGATGCGGGGCACGC
TGTGGGCGTAGGCCACCTCGCGCTGGCACACGTGGTCGCGCTTGTCGCTAGTGTCCCTCGTCTGCTTGGT
GATGATGGTCACGAAGTGTGGGCCGGGGATCTCGATGGCGCGGCTGCCGTTGAAGGTCATCTTGCTGTCG
AAGTGGCCCATCATCTTGCCGCCGTCGGCGGTGGTGAAGCCGATGGTGGCGGTCTGGCGCACGGCGTTGG
GGCCGTGGGGGAACATGTGGGTCTCGCTGGGCAGGATGTCCACCAGCTGGTCGCGCATGATGGGGCCGTC
GGGCTGGAAGCCGTCGCAGTTCACGGTGATGCGGCTCACCACGCAGGTGTCGTCCAGCTCGTAGGTGTGG
TGGCTGGTCATGGTGCCGTCGTTCTCGAAGCGCACGGTGCGGTCGATGCTCAGGCCCTCGGGGAAGCACT
CCTGGGCGAAATGGCTGATGCCGTCGGGGTAGCGGGCGAAGAAGGGCTCGCCGTACTGGATCAGGTGGCA
GATGGGCTTCCAGCTCATGGGCAGCTTGCCGGTCTCGCACACGGCGTGCACGTTGAAGTCGCCGTGGGGG
AACTTGCTGCTGCCGTCGGCCACGATGGTGAACTTCTGGCCGTTCACCTCGCCGTCGATGAAGATTTTGA
AGGTCATGTCGCTCTGGAACAGGGCGGGGCCGACCTCTGAACCCATTCTAGACAAAGGCTTGCCCTCCAG
GGAGATGACGGCACTGCCCCCCAGCTTCTCTGCCAGGGTGCAGCGGTCCTTGACCTCCTCGTAGCAGTTT
GCTTGCAATTCATGCTTGATCCCTGTCAGCTTCTTCTTGATGGCGTCCTTGGAGCTGGCATAAATCATTT
TGCTCTTAAGGGGCGCAGACTCGGGGGCCCAGAAGATAAACACCAGATCCTCCTTCTTGCTCTCCTTGGT
CTCATAGGTTGCATCATAGAGGGCATAGCGGCAGTCCTTATCTGGCAGCATCTTGACAAAGGTGGCGTAG
GGATCGTCGACAGTCTGGCCCACATCGCCCACCAGGATCTCCTTGCCCTCCTCCAGGATGATGTTCTTCT
TGTCCTCACTCAGGCAGAAGAGCACCGCCTTCTTGCGCTTCTTCACCTCCTCTGGCGTTGAAGACTTACG
CACCTTCATGTCGTTGAACACCTTGATGACACCATCAGAGACAGCCACACCGGAGGCCATGTTTCCGCTA
GCATAACTTCGTATAAAGTATCCTATACGAAGTTATTTGCCTTAACCCAGAAATTATCACTGTTATTCTT
TAGAATGGTGCAAAGAATAACTTCGTATAATGTATGCTATACGAAGTTATGAATTCGATATCAAGCTTAT
CGATAATCAACCTCTGGATTACAAAATTTGTGAAAGATTGACTGGTATTCTTAACTATGTTGCTCCTTTT
ACGCTATGTGGATACGCTGCTTTAATGCCTTTGTATCATGCTATTGCTTCCCGTATGGCTTTCATTTTCT
CCTCCTTGTATAAATCCTGGTTGCTGTCTCTTTATGAGGAGTTGTGGCCCGTTGTCAGGCAACGTGGCGT
GGTGTGCACTGTGTTTGCTGACGCAACCCCCACTGGTTGGGGCATTGCCACCACCTGTCAGCTCCTTTCC
GGGACTTTCGCTTTCCCCCTCCCTATTGCCACGGCGGAACTCATCGCCGCCTGCCTTGCCCGCTGCTGGA
CAGGGGCTCGGCTGTTGGGCACTGACAATTCCGTGGTGTTGTCGGGGAAATCATCGTCCTTTCCTTGGCT
GCTCGCCTATGTTGCCACCTGGATTCTGCGCGGGACGTCCTTCTGCTACGTCCCTTCGGCCCTCAATCCA
GCGGACCTTCCTTCCCGCGGCCTGCTGCCGGCTCTGCGGCCTCTTCCGCGTCTTCGCCTTCGCCCTCAGA
CGAGTCGGATCTCCCTTTGGGCCGCCTCCCCGCATCGATACCGAGCGCTGCTCGAGAGATCTACGGGTGG
CATCCCTGTGACCCCTCCCCAGTGCCTCTCCTGGCCCTGGAAGTTGCCACTCCAGTGCCCACCAGCCTTG
TCCTAATAAAATTAAGTTGCATCATTTTGTCTGACTAGGTGTCCTTCTATAATATTATGGGGTGGAGGGG
GGTGGTATGGAGCAAGGGGCAAGTTGGGAAGACAACCTGTAGGGCCTGCGGGGTCTATTGGGAACCAAGC
TGGAGTGCAGTGGCACAATCTTGGCTCACTGCAATCTCCGCCTCCTGGGTTCAAGCGATTCTCCTGCCTC
AGCCTCCCGAGTTGTTGGGATTCCAGGCATGCATGACCAGGCTCAGCTAATTTTTGTTTTTTTGGTAGAG
ACGGGGTTTCACCATATTGGCCAGGCTGGTCTCCAACTCCTAATCTCAGGTGATCTACCCACCTTGGCCT
CCCAAATTGCTGGGATTACAGGCGTGAACCACTGCTCCCTTCCCTGTCCTTCTGATTTTGTAGGTAACCA
CGTGCGGACCGAGCGGCCGCAGGAACCCCTAGTGATGGAGTTGGCCACTCCCTCTCTGCGCGCTCGCTCG
CTCACTGAGGCCGGGCGACCAAAGGTCGCCCGACGCCCGGGCTTTGCCCGGGCGGCCTCAGTGAGCGAGC
GAGCGCGCAGCTGCCTGCAGGGGCGCCTGATGCGGTATTTTCTCCTTACGCATCTGTGCGGTATTTCACA
CCGCATA
[95 nt withheld, positions 4278-4372]
T
[46 nt withheld, positions 4374-4419]
C
[141 nt withheld, positions 4421-4561]
CCTTTGACGTTGGAGTCCACGTTCTTT
[37 nt withheld, positions 4589-4625]
ACTCTATCTCGGGCTATTCTTTTGATTTATAAGGGATTTTGCCGATTTCGGTCTATTGGTTAAAAAATGA
GCTGATTTAACAAAAATTTAACGCGAATTTTAACAAAATATTAACGTTTACAATTTTATGGTGCACTCTC
AGTACAATCTGCTCTGATGCCGCATAGTTAAGCCAGCCCCGACACCCGCCAACACCCGCTGACGCGCCCT
GACGGGCTTGTCTGCTCCCGGCATCCGCTTACAGACAAGCTGTGACCGTCTCCGGGAGCTGCATGTGTCA
GAGGTTTTCACCGTCATCACCGAAACGCGCGAGACGAAAGGGCCTCGTGATACGCCTATTTTTATAGGTT
AATGTCATGATAATAATGGTTTCTTAGACGTCAGGTGGCACTTTTCGGGGAAATGTGCGCGGAACCCCTA
TTTGTTTATTTTTCTAAATACATTCAAATATGTATCCGCTCATGAGACAATAACCCTGATAAATGCTTCA
ATAATATTGAAAAAGGAAGAGTATGAGTATTCAACATTTCCGTGTCGCCCTTATTCCCTTTTTTGCGGCA
TTTTGCCTTCCTGTTTTTGCTCACCCAGAAACGCTGGTGAAAGTAAAAGATGCTGAAGATCAGTTGGGTG
CACGAGTGGGTTACATCGAACTGGATCTCAACAGCGGTAAGATCCTTGAGAGTTTTCGCCCCGAAGAACG
TTTTCCAATGATGAGCACTTTTAAAGTTCTGCTATGTGGCGCGGTATTATCCCGTATTGACGCCGGGCAA
GAGCAACTCGGTCGCCGCATACACTATTCTCAGAATGACTTGGTTGAGTACTCACCAGTCACAGAAAAGC
ATCTTACGGATGGCATGACAGTAAGAGAATTATGCAGTGCTGCCATAACCATGAGTGATAACACTGCGGC
CAACTTACTTCTGACAACGATCGGAGGACCGAAGGAGCTAACCGCTTTTTTGCACAACATGGGGGATCAT
GTAACTCGCCTTGATCGTTGGGAACCGGAGCTGAATGAAGCCATACCAAACGACGAGCGTGACACCACGA
TGCCTGTAGCAATGGCAACAACGTTGCGCAAACTATTAACTGGCGAACTACTTACTCTAGCTTCCCGGCA
ACAATTAATAGACTGGATGGAGGCGGATAAAGTTGCAGGACCACTTCTGCGCTCGGCCCTTCCGGCTGGC
TGGTTTATTGCTGATAAATCTGGAGCCGGTGAGCGTGGGTCTCGCGGTATCATTGCAGCACTGGGGCCAG
ATGGTAAGCCCTCCCGTATCGTAGTTATCTACACGACGGGGAGTCAGGCAACTATGGATGAACGAAATAG
ACAGATCGCTGAGATAGGTGCCTCACTGATTAAGCATTGGTAACTGTCAGACCAAGTTTACTCATATATA
CTTTAGATTGATTTAAAACTTCATTTTTAATTTAAAAGGATCTAGGTGAAGATCCTTTTTGATAATCTCA
TGACCAAAATCCCTTAACGTGAGTTTTCGTTCCACTGAGCGTCAGACCCCGTAGAAAAGATCAAAGGATC
TTCTTGAGATCCTTTTTTTCTGCGCGTAATCTGCTGCTTGCAAACAAAAAAACCACCGCTACCAGCGGTG
GTTTGTTTGCCGGATCAAGAGCTACCAACTCTTTTTCCGAAGGTAACTGGCTTCAGCAGAGCGCAGATAC
CAAATACTGTTCTTCTAGTGTAGCCGTAGTTAGGCCACCACTTCAAGAACTCTGTAGCACCGCCTACATA
CCTCGCTCTGCTAATCCTGTTACCAGTGGCTGCTGCCAGTGGCGATAAGTCGTGTCTTACCGGGTTGGAC
TCAAGACGATAGTTACCGGATAAGGCGCAGCGGTCGGGCTGAACGGGGGGTTCGTGCACACAGCCCAGCT
TGGAGCGAACGACCTACACCGAACTGAGATACCTACAGCGTGAGCTATGAGAAAGCGCCACGCTTCCCGA
AGGGAGAAAGGCGGACAGGTATCCGGTAAGCGGCAGGGTCGGAACAGGAGAGCGCACGAGGGAGCTTCCA
GGGGGAAACGCCTGGTATCTTTATAGTCCTGTCGGGTTTCGCCACCTCTGACTTGAGCGTCGATTTTTGT
GATGCTCGTCAGGGGGGCGGAGCCTATGGAAAAACGCCAGCAACGCGGCCTTTTTACGGTTCCTGGCCTT
TTGCTGGCCTTTTGCTCACATG
