>Addgene plasmid #181740 | pAAV-EF1α-DIO-CFL-SN | depositor partial sequence | sequence record 351495 | insert gene (CFL-SN)
ATGGCCTCCGGTGTGGCTGTCTCTGATGGTGTCATCAAGGTGTTCAACGACATGAAGGTGCGTAAGTCTT
CAACGCCAGAGGAGGTGAAGAAGCGCAAGAAGGCGGTGCTCTTCTGCCTGAGTGAGGACAAGAAGAACAT
CATCCTGGAGGAGGGCAAGGAGATCCTGGTGGGCGATGTGGGCCAGACTGTCGACGATCCCTACGCCACC
TTTGTCAAGATGCTGCCAGATAAGGACTGCCGCTATGCCCTCTATGATGCAACCTATGAGACCAAGGAGA
GCAAGAAGGAGGATCTGGTGTTTATCTTCTGGGCCCCCGAGTCTGCGCCCCTTAAGAGCAAAATGATTTA
TGCCAGCTCCAAGGACGCCATCAAGAAGAAGCTGACAGGGATCAAGCATGAATTGCAAGCAAACTGCTAC
GAGGAGGTCAAGGACCGCTGCACCCTGGCAGAGAAGCTGGGGGGCAGTGCGGTCATCTCCCTGGAGGGCA
AGCCTTTGTCTAGAATGGGTTCAGAGGTCGGCCCCGCCCTGTTCCAGAGCGACATGACCTTCAAAATCTT
CATCGACGGCGAGGTGAACGGCCAGAAGTTCACCATCGTGGCCGACGGCAGCAGCAAGTTCCCCCACGGC
GACTTCAACGTGCACGCCGTGTGCGAGACCGGCAAGCTGCCCATGAGCTGGAAGCCCATCTGCCACCTGA
TCCAGTACGGCGAGCCCTTCTTCGCCCGCTACCCCGACGGCATCAGCCATTTCGCCCAGGAGTGCTTCCC
CGAGGGCCTGAGCATCGACCGCACCGTGCGCTTCGAGAACGACGGCACCATGACCAGCCACCACACCTAC
GAGCTGGACGACACCTGCGTGGTGAGCCGCATCACCGTGAACTGCGACGGCTTCCAGCCCGACGGCCCCA
TCATGCGCGACCAGCTGGTGGACATCCTGCCCAGCGAGACCCACATGTTCCCCCACGGCCCCAACGCCGT
GCGCCAGACCGCCACCATCGGCTTCACCACCGCCGACGGCGGCAAGATGATGGGCCACTTCGACAGCAAG
ATGACCTTCAACGGCAGCCGCGCCATCGAGATCCCCGGCCCACACTTCGTGACCATCATCACCAAGCAGA
CGAGGGACACTAGCGACAAGCGCGACCACGTGTGCCAGCGCGAGGTGGCCTACGCCCACAGCGTGCCCCG
CATCACCAGCGCCATCGGTAGCGACGAGGATTAA
